Addgene plasmid #84126: pFGC5941-PacI-ath-STTM400
Purpose: target miRNA400 for destruction in Arabidopsis thaliana
Depositing lab: Guiliang Tang. Depositing organization: Michigan Technological University. Publication: Construction of short tandem target mimic (STTM) to block the functions of plant and animal microRNAs. Tang G, Yan J, Gu Y, Qiao M, Fan R, Mao Y, Tang X. Methods. 2012 Oct;58(2):118-25. doi: 10.1016/j.ymeth.2012.10.006. Epub 2012 Oct 23. PubMed 23098881.
Backbone
  Vector backbone: pFGC5941-PacI
  Backbone manufacturer: Guiliang Tang (Addgene plasmid # 44182)
  Backbone size w/o insert (bp): 8608
  Vector type: Plant Expression
  Selectable markers: Basta
Growth in bacteria
  Bacterial resistance: Chloramphenicol and Kanamycin, 25 & 50 μg/mL
  Growth temperature: 37°C
  Growth strain: DH5alpha
  Copy number: High Copy
Gene/Insert
  Gene/Insert name: STTM400
  Species: A. thaliana (mustard weed)
  Insert size (bp): 2846
  Promoter: 2x35S
  Cloning method: Restriction Enzyme; 5′ cloning site PacI (not destroyed); 3′ cloning site PacI (not destroyed)
  Sequencing primers: 5′ CACTATCCTTCGCAAGACCCTTCC; 3′ CAACACATGAGCGAAACCCTATAA
Terms and licenses: Academic/Nonprofit Terms; Industry Terms: Not Available to Industry
Depositor comments: The insert within this plasmid contains a 2x35S promoter, STTM, T35S and CmR. The STTM sequence in the plasmid contains discrepancies compared to the reference sequence. According to the depositing lab, these mutations should not affect plasmid function.
How to cite: pFGC5941-PacI-ath-STTM400 was a gift from Guiliang Tang (Addgene plasmid # 84126 ; http://n2t.net/addgene:84126 ; RRID:Addgene_84126)
