[The description below was written by a language model from this plasmid's Addgene catalogue record and pLannotate feature annotations shown in this document.]
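Description:
pFGC5941-PacI-ath-STTM400 is a plant expression binary vector designed to knock down miR400 function in Arabidopsis thaliana using the short tandem target mimic (STTM) approach. It is built on the pFGC5941-PacI backbone, a T-DNA binary plasmid with nopaline-type left and right border repeats. It carries a ColE1/pBR322-type origin with the bom site for propagation in E. coli, and the pVS1 oriV, RepA and StaA functions for replication and stable maintenance in Agrobacterium. A kanamycin resistance gene (aphA-3) lies in the backbone outside the borders. Within the T-DNA, a bar gene encoding phosphinothricin acetyltransferase, flanked by the mannopine synthase promoter and terminator, allows Basta (glufosinate) selection of transformed plants.

The payload was inserted as a cassette of about 2.8 kb at a PacI site that is retained on both sides. According to the depositor, the cassette comprises a 2x35S promoter, the STTM, a 35S terminator and a chloramphenicol resistance gene. The feature table agrees with this: an enhanced CaMV 35S promoter spans the numbering origin of the circular sequence, followed by an unannotated stretch where the STTM presumably lies, then the CaMV poly(A) signal and a CmR gene with its bacterial promoter. The added CmR marker explains the dual chloramphenicol and kanamycin selection in bacteria. In general, an STTM transcript carries two non-cleavable miRNA binding sites joined by a short spacer, which sequester the target miRNA and trigger its degradation, relieving repression of its endogenous targets. The depositor notes that the STTM sequence differs from the reference in ways not expected to affect function. The construct is suited to Agrobacterium-mediated transformation for loss-of-function studies of miR400.
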