Features (pLannotate 1.2.2; 27 found; start..end, strand, type, name):
      1..346     +  promoter       CaMV 35S promoter: strong constitutive promoter from cauliflower mosaic virus
    298..344     +  promoter       minimal CaMV 35S promoter: minimal 35S promoter from cauliflower mosaic virus
    507..681     +  polyA_signal   CaMV poly(A) signal: cauliflower mosaic virus polyadenylation signal
   1245..1263    -  promoter       SP6 promoter: promoter for bacteriophage SP6 RNA polymerase
   1328..1987    -  CDS            CmR: chloramphenicol acetyltransferase; cat; confers resistance to chloramphenicol
   1988..2024    -  promoter       cat promoter (fragment): promoter of the E. coli cat gene encoding chloramphenicol acetyltransferase
   2024..2052    -  promoter       tet promoter: E. coli promoter for tetracycline efflux protein gene
   2114..2282    -  rep_origin     ori (fragment): high-copy-number ColE1/pMB1/pBR322/pUC origin of replication
   2327..2707    +  promoter       MAS promoter: mannopine synthase promoter (Velten et al., 1984)
   2713..3261    +  CDS            bar: PAT_STRHY - Experimental evidence at protein level: Swiss-Prot protein existence level 1. Inactivates phosphinothricin (PPT) by transfer of an acetyl group from acetyl CoA. Can also acetylate demethylphosphinothricin but not PTT or glutamate. This enzyme is an effector of phosphinothricin tripeptide (PTT or bialaphos) resistance. From Streptomyces hygroscopicus. Introduced by genetic manipulation and expressed in glufosinate-tolerant maize by Dekalb Genetics.
   3274..3526    +  terminator     MAS terminator: mannopine synthase terminator
   3612..3636    -  misc_feature   LB T-DNA repeat: left border repeat from nopaline C58 T-DNA
   4061..4855    +  CDS            KanR: aminoglycoside phosphotransferase; aphA-3; confers resistance to kanamycin
   4942..5530    +  rep_origin     ori: high-copy-number ColE1/pMB1/pBR322/pUC origin of replication
   5716..5856    -  misc_feature   bom: basis of mobility region from pBR322
   5958..5997    -  CDS            rop (fragment): Rop protein, which maintains plasmids at low copy number; rop
   6200..6394    -  rep_origin     pVS1 oriV: origin of replication for the Pseudomonas plasmid pVS1 (Heeb et al., 2000)
   6460..7533    -  CDS            pVS1 RepA: replication protein from the Pseudomonas plasmid pVS1 (Heeb et al., 2000)
   7962..8591    -  CDS            pVS1 StaA: stability protein from the Pseudomonas plasmid pVS1 (Heeb et al., 2000)
   9151..9552    -  CDS            Y4CG_SINFN (fragment): Protein inferred from homology: Swiss-Prot protein existence level 3. From Sinorhizobium fredii (strain NBRC 101917 / NGR234).
   9892..9916    -  misc_feature   RB T-DNA repeat: right border repeat from nopaline C58 T-DNA
   9982..10136   -  CDS            lacZα (fragment): LacZα fragment of β-galactosidase; lacZ fragment
  10139..10159   -  misc_feature   MCS (fragment): pUC18/19 multiple cloning site
  10160..10867   -  terminator     OCS terminator: octopine synthase terminator
  10900..10941   -  rep_origin     ori (fragment): high-copy-number ColE1/pMB1/pBR322/pUC origin of replication
  11045..11063   +  promoter       T7 promoter: promoter for bacteriophage T7 RNA polymerase
  11084..11131   +  promoter       CaMV 35S promoter (enhanced) (fragment): cauliflower mosaic virus 35S promoter with a duplicated enhancer region
>Addgene plasmid #84126 | pFGC5941-PacI-ath-STTM400 | addgene full sequence | sequence record 167285 | Addgene NGS Result
TGAGACTTTTCAACAAAGGGTAATTTCGGGAAACCTCCTCGGATTCCATTGCCCAGCTATCTGTCACTTC
ATCGAAAGGACAGTGGAAAAGGAAGGTGGCTCCTACAAATGCCATCATTGCGATAAAGGAAAGGCTATCA
TTCAAGATGCCTCTGCCGACAGTGGTCCCAAAGATGGACCCCCACCCACGAGGAGCATCGTGGAAAAAGA
AGACGTTCCAACCACGTCTTCAAAGCAAGTGGATTGATGTGACATCTCCACTGACATAAGGGATGACGCA
CAACCCCACTATCCTTCGCAAGACCCTTCCTCTATATAAGGAAGTTCATTTCATTTGGAGAGGACAGCCC
AAGCTTGTGACTTATAACTATACTCTCATAGTTGTTGTTGTTATGGTCTAATTTAAATATGGTCTAAAGA
AGAAGAATGTGACTTATAACTATACTCTCATAGAATTCGGTACGCTGAAATCACCAGTCTCTCTCTACAA
ATCTATCTCTCTCTATTTTCTCCATAAATAATGTGTGAGTAGTTTCCCGATAAGGGAAATTAGGGTTCTT
ATAGGGTTTCGCTCATGTGTTGAGCATATAAGAAACCCTTAGTATGTATTTGTGTTTGTAAAATACTTCT
ATCAATAAAATTTCTAATTCCTAAAACCAAAATCCAGTACTAAAATCCAGACCTCCTAAAGTCCCTATAG
ATCTCTGTCGTGAATATAAACCAGACACGAGACGACTAGACCTGGAGCCCAGACGCCGTTCGAAGCTAGA
AGTACCGCTTAGGCAGGAGGCCGTTAGGGAAAAGATGCTAAGGCAGGGTTGGTTACGTTGACTCCCCCGT
AGGTTTGGTTTAAATATGATGAAGTGGACGGAAGGAAGGAGGAAGACAAGGAAGGATAAGGTTGCAGGCC
CTGTGCAAGGTAAGAAGATGGAAATTTGATAGAGGTACGCTACTATACTTATACTATACGCTAAGGGAAT
GATTGTATTTATACCCTATACCCCCTAATAACCCCTTATCAATTTAAGAAATAATCCGCATGAGCCCCCG
CTTAAAAATTGGTATCAGAGCCATGAATAGGTCTATGACCAAAACTCAAGAGGATAAAACCTCACCAAAA
TACGAAAGAGTCCTTAACTCTAAAGATAAAAGATCTTTCAAGATCAAAACTAGTTCCCTCACACCGGTGA
CGGGGATCGCATGCGACCTCTAGACCATCACATTGGAGCTTCAGCTGCTCGAGTTCTATAGTGTCACCTA
AATCGTATGTGTATGATACATAAGGTTATGTATTAATTGTAGCCGCGTTCTTACGTCGACGTACCAATTA
CGCCCCGCCCTGTCACTCATCGCAGTACTGTTGTAATTCATTAAGCATTCTGCCGACATGGAAGCCATCA
CAAACGGCATGATGAACCTGAATCGCCAGCGGCATCAGCACCTTGTCGCCTTGCGTATAATATTTGCCCA
TGGTGAAAACGGGGGCGAAGAAGTTGTCCATATTGGCCACGTTTAAATCAAAACTGGTGAAACTCACCCA
GGGATTGGCTGAGACGAAAAACATATTCTCAATAAACCCTTTAGGGAAATAGGCCAGGTTTTCACCGTAA
CACGCCACATCTTGCGAATATATGTGTAGAAACTGCCGGAAATCGTCGTGGTATTCACTCCAGAGCGATG
AAAACGTTTCAGTTTGCTCATGGAAAACGGTGTAACAAGGGTGAACACTATCCCATATTACCAGCTCACC
GTCTTTCATTGCCATACGGAACTCCGGATGAGCATTCATCAGGCGGGCAAGAATGTGAATAAAGGCCGGA
TAAAACTTGTGCTTACTTTTCTTTACGGTCTTTAAAAAGGCCGTAATATCCAGCTGAACGGTCTGGTTAT
AGGTACATTGAGCAACTGACTGAAATGCCTCAAAATGTTCTTTACGATGCCATTGGGATATATCAACGGT
GGTATATCCAGTGATTTCTTTCTCCATTTTAGCTTCCTTAGCTCCTGAAAATCTCGATAACTCATTAAAG
CTTATCGATGATAAGCTGTCAAACATGAGGATTTAGCCCGCCTAATGAGCGGGCTTTTTGTTGTGATCCG
CGTTGCTGGCGCTTTTCCATAGGCTCCGCCCCCCTGACGAGCATCACAAAAATCGACGCTCAAGTCAGAG
GTGGCGAAACCCGACAGGACCATAAAGATACCAGGCGTTTCCCCCCTGGAAGCTCCCTCGTGCGCTCTCC
TGTTCCGACCCTGCCGCTTACCGGATACCTGTCCGCCTTTCTTAATTAACTCTCTAGACTCACCTAGGAT
CCATGAATTCTGAGATTTTTCAAATCAGTGCGCAAGACGTGACGTAAGTATCCGAGTCAGTTTTTATTTT
TCTACTAATTTGGTCGTTTATTTCGGCGTGTAGGACATGGCAACCGGGCCTGAATTTCGCGGGTATTCTG
TTTCTATTCCAACTTTTTCTTGATCCGCAGCCATTAACGACTTTTGAATAGATACGCTGACACGCCAAGC
CTCGCTAGTCAAAAGTGTACCAAACAACGCTTTACAGCAAGAACGGAATGCGCGTGACGCTCGCGGTGAC
GCCATTTCGCCTTTTCAGAAATGGATAAATAGCCTTGCTTCCTATTATATCTTCCCAAATTACCAATACA
TTACACTAGCATCTGAATTTCATAACCAATCTCGATACACCAAATCGAATCGATGAGCCCAGAACGACGC
CCGGCCGACATCCGCCGTGCCACCGAGGCGGACATGCCGGCGGTCTGCACCATCGTCAACCACTACATCG
AGACAAGCACGGTCAACTTCCGTACCGAGCCGCAGGAACCGCAGGAGTGGACGGACGACCTCGTCCGTCT
GCGGGAGCGCTATCCCTGGCTCGTCGCCGAGGTGGACGGCGAGGTCGCCGGCATCGCCTACGCGGGCCCC
TGGAAGGCACGCAACGCCTACGACTGGACGGCCGAGTCGACCGTGTACGTCTCCCCCCGCCACCAGCGGA
CGGGACTGGGCTCCACGCTCTACACCCACCTGCTGAAGTCCCTGGAGGCACAGGGCTTCAAGAGCGTGGT
CGCTGTCATCGGGCTGCCCAACGACCCGAGCGTGCGCATGCACGAGGCGCTCGGATATGCCCCCCGCGGC
ATGCTGCGGGCGGCCGGCTTCAAGCACGGGAACTGGCATGACGTGGGTTTCTGGCAGCTGGACTTCAGCC
TGCCGGTACCGCCCCGTCCGGTCCTGCCCGTCACCGAGATTTGACTGCAGAATCTTGGACTCCCATGTTG
GCAAAGGCAACCAAACAAACAATGAATGATCCGCTCCTGCATATGGGGCGGTTTGAGTATTTCAACTGCC
ATTTGGGCTGAATTGAAGACATGCTCCTGTCAGAAATTCCGTGATCTTACTCAATATTCAGTAATCTCGG
CCAATATCCTAAATGTGCGTGGCTTTATCTGTCTTTGTATTGTTTCATCAATTCATGTAACGTTTGCTTT
TCTTATGAATTTTCAAATAAATTATCAGATCCGAGCTCGAATTAATTCGGCGTTAATTCAGTACATTAAA
AACGTCCGCAATGTGTTATTAAGTTGTCTAAGCGTCAATTTGTTTACACCACAATATATCCTGCCACCAG
CCAGCCAACAGCTCCCCGACCGGCAGCTCGGCACAAAATCACCACTCGATACAGGCAGCCCATCAGTCCG
GGACGGCGTCAGCGGGAGAGCCGTTGTAAGGCGGCAGACTTTGCTCATGTTACCGATGCTATTCGGAAGA
ACGGCAACTAAGCTGCCGGGTTTGAAACACGGATGATCTCGCGGAGGGTAGCATGTTGATTGTAACGATG
ACAGAGCGTTGCTGCCTGTGATCACCGCGGTTTCAAAATCGGCTCCGTCGATACTATGTTATACGCCAAC
TTTGAAAACAACTTTGAAAAAGCTGTTTTCTGGTATTTAAGGTTTTAGAATGCAAGGAACAGTGAATTGG
AGTTCGTCTTGTTATAATTAGCTTCTTGGGGTATCTTTAAATACTGTAGAAAAGAGGAAGGAAATAATAA
ATGGCTAAAATGAGAATATCACCGGAATTGAAAAAACTGATCGAAAAATACCGCTGCGTAAAAGATACGG
AAGGAATGTCTCCTGCTAAGGTATATAAGCTGGTGGGAGAAAATGAAAACCTATATTTAAAAATGACGGA
CAGCCGGTATAAAGGGACCACCTATGATGTGGAACGGGAAAAGGACATGATGCTATGGCTGGAAGGAAAG
CTGCCTGTTCCAAAGGTCCTGCACTTTGAACGGCATGATGGCTGGAGCAATCTGCTCATGAGTGAGGCCG
ATGGCGTCCTTTGCTCGGAAGAGTATGAAGATGAACAAAGCCCTGAAAAGATTATCGAGCTGTATGCGGA
GTGCATCAGGCTCTTTCACTCCATCGACATATCGGATTGTCCCTATACGAATAGCTTAGACAGCCGCTTA
GCCGAATTGGATTACTTACTGAATAACGATCTGGCCGATGTGGATTGCGAAAACTGGGAAGAAGACACTC
CATTTAAAGATCCGCGCGAGCTGTATGATTTTTTAAAGACGGAAAAGCCCGAAGAGGAACTTGTCTTTTC
CCACGGCGACCTGGGAGACAGCAACATCTTTGTGAAAGATGGCAAAGTAAGTGGCTTTATTGATCTTGGG
AGAAGCGGCAGGGCGGACAAGTGGTATGACATTGCCTTCTGCGTCCGGTCGATCAGGGAGGATATCGGGG
AAGAACAGTATGTCGAGCTATTTTTTGACTTACTGGGGATCAAGCCTGATTGGGAGAAAATAAAATATTA
TATTTTACTGGATGAATTGTTTTAGTACCTAGAATGCATGACCAAAATCCCTTAACGTGAGTTTTCGTTC
CACTGAGCGTCAGACCCCGTAGAAAAGATCAAAGGATCTTCTTGAGATCCTTTTTTTCTGCGCGTAATCT
GCTGCTTGCAAACAAAAAAACCACCGCTACCAGCGGTGGTTTGTTTGCCGGATCAAGAGCTACCAACTCT
TTTTCCGAAGGTAACTGGCTTCAGCAGAGCGCAGATACCAAATACTGTCCTTCTAGTGTAGCCGTAGTTA
GGCCACCACTTCAAGAACTCTGTAGCACCGCCTACATACCTCGCTCTGCTAATCCTGTTACCAGTGGCTG
CTGCCAGTGGCGATAAGTCGTGTCTTACCGGGTTGGACTCAAGACGATAGTTACCGGATAAGGCGCAGCG
GTCGGGCTGAACGGGGGGTTCGTGCACACAGCCCAGCTTGGAGCGAACGACCTACACCGAACTGAGATAC
CTACAGCGTGAGCTATGAGAAAGCGCCACGCTTCCCGAAGGGAGAAAGGCGGACAGGTATCCGGTAAGCG
GCAGGGTCGGAACAGGAGAGCGCACGAGGGAGCTTCCAGGGGGAAACGCCTGGTATCTTTATAGTCCTGT
CGGGTTTCGCCACCTCTGACTTGAGCGTCGATTTTTGTGATGCTCGTCAGGGGGGCGGAGCCTATGGAAA
AACGCCAGCAACGCGGCCTTTTTACGGTTCCTGGCCTTTTGCTGGCCTTTTGCTCACATGTTCTTTCCTG
CGTTATCCCCTGATTCTGTGGATAACCGTATTACCGCCTTTGAGTGAGCTGATACCGCTCGCCGCAGCCG
AACGACCGAGCGCAGCGAGTCAGTGAGCGAGGAAGCGGAAGAGCGCCTGATGCGGTATTTTCTCCTTACG
CATCTGTGCGGTATTTCACACCGCATATGGTGCACTCTCAGTACAATCTGCTCTGATGCCGCATAGTTAA
GCCAGTATACACTCCGCTATCGCTACGTGACTGGGTCATGGCTGCGCCCCGACACCCGCCAACACCCGCT
GACGCGCCCTGACGGGCTTGTCTGCTCCCGGCATCCGCTTACAGACAAGCTGTGACCGTCTCCGGGAGCT
GCATGTGTCAGAGGTTTTCACCGTCATCACCGAAACGCGCGAGGCAGGGTGCCTTGATGTGGGCGCCGGC
GGTCGAGTGGCGACGGCGCGGCTTGTCCGCGCCCTGGTAGATTGCCTGGCCGTAGGCCAGCCATTTTTGA
GCGGCCAGCGGCCGCGATAGGCCGACGCGAAGCGGCGGGGCGTAGGGAGCGCAGCGACCGAAGGGTAGGC
GCTTTTTGCAGCTCTTCGGCTGTGCGCTGGCCAGACAGTTATGCACAGGCCAGGCGGGTTTTAAGAGTTT
TAATAAGTTTTAAAGAGTTTTAGGCGGAAAAATCGCCTTTTTTCTCTTTTATATCAGTCACTTACATGTG
TGACCGGTTCCCAATGTACGGCTTTGGGTTCCCAATGTACGGGTTCCGGTTCCCAATGTACGGCTTTGGG
TTCCCAATGTACGTGCTATCCACAGGAAAGAGACCTTTTCGACCTTTTTCCCCTGCTAGGGCAATTTGCC
CTAGCATCTGCTCCGTACATTAGGAACCGGCGGATGCTTCGCCCTCGATCAGGTTGCGGTAGCGCATGAC
TAGGATCGGGCCAGCCTGCCCCGCCTCCTCCTTCAAATCGTACTCCGGCAGGTCATTTGACCCGATCAGC
TTGCGCACGGTGAAACAGAACTTCTTGAACTCTCCGGCGCTGCCACTGCGTTCGTAGATCGTCTTGAACA
ACCATCTGGCTTCTGCCTTGCCTGCGGCGCGGCGTGCCAGGCGGTAGAGAAAACGGCCGATGCCGGGATC
GATCAAAAAGTAATCGGGGTGAACCGTCAGCACGTCCGGGTTCTTGCCTTCTGTGATCTCGCGGTACATC
CAATCAGCTAGCTCGATCTCGATGTACTCCGGCCGCCCGGTTTCGCTCTTTACGATCTTGTAGCGGCTAA
TCAAGGCTTCACCCTCGGATACCGTCACCAGGCGGCCGTTCTTGGCCTTCTTCGTACGCTGCATGGCAAC
GTGCGTGGTGTTTAACCGAATGCAGGTTTCTACCAGGTCGTCTTTCTGCTTTCCGCCATCGGCTCGCCGG
CAGAACTTGAGTACGTCCGCAACGTGTGGACGGAACACGCGGCCGGGCTTGTCTCCCTTCCCTTCCCGGT
ATCGGTTCATGGATTCGGTTAGATGGGAAACCGCCATCAGTACCAGGTCGTAATCCCACACACTGGCCAT
GCCGGCCGGCCCTGCGGAAACCTCTACGTGCCCGTCTGGAAGCTCGTAGCGGATCACCTCGCCAGCTCGT
CGGTCACGCTTCGACAGACGGAAAACGGCCACGTCCATGATGCTGCGACTATCGCGGGTGCCCACGTCAT
AGAGCATCGGAACGAAAAAATCTGGTTGCTCGTCGCCCTTGGGCGGCTTCCTAATCGACGGCGCACCGGC
TGCCGGCGGTTGCCGGGATTCTTTGCGGATTCGATCAGCGGCCGCTTGCCACGATTCACCGGGGCGTGCT
TCTGCCTCGATGCGTTGCCGCTGGGCGGCCTGCGCGGCCTTCAACTTCTCCACCAGGTCATCACCCAGCG
CCGCGCCGATTTGTACCGGGCCGGATGGTTTGCGACCGCTCACGCCGATTCCTCGGGCTTGGGGGTTCCA
GTGCCATTGCAGGGCCGGCAGGCAACCCAGCCGCTTACGCCTGGCCAACCGCCCGTTCCTCCACACATGG
GGCATTCCACGGCGTCGGTGCCTGGTTGTTCTTGATTTTCCATGCCGCCTCCTTTAGCCGCTAAAATTCA
TCTACTCATTTATTCATTTGCTCATTTACTCTGGTAGCTGCGCGATGTATTCAGATAGCAGCTCGGTAAT
GGTCTTGCCTTGGCGTACCGCGTACATCTTCAGCTTGGTGTGATCCTCCGCCGGCAACTGAAAGTTGACC
CGCTTCATGGCTGGCGTGTCTGCCAGGCTGGCCAACGTTGCAGCCTTGCTGCTGCGTGCGCTCGGACGGC
CGGCACTTAGCGTGTTTGTGCTTTTGCTCATTTTCTCTTTACCTCATTAACTCAAATGAGTTTTGATTTA
ATTTCAGCGGCCAGCGCCTGGACCTCGCGGGCAGCGTCGCCCTCGGGTTCTGATTCAAGAACGGTTGTGC
CGGCGGCGGCAGTGCCTGGGTAGCTCACGCGCTGCGTGATACGGGACTCAAGAATGGGCAGCTCGTACCC
GGCCAGCGCCTCGGCAACCTCACCGCCGATGCGCGTGCCTTTGATCGCCCGCGACACGACAAAGGCCGCT
TGTAGCCTTCCATCCGTGACCTCAATGCGCTGCTTAACCAGCTCCACCAGGTCGGCGGTGGCCCATATGT
CGTAAGGGCTTGGCTGCACCGGAATCAGCACGAAGTCGGCTGCCTTGATCGCGGACACAGCCAAGTCCGC
CGCCTGGGGCGCTCCGTCGATCACTACGAAGTCGCGCCGGCCGATGGCCTTCACGTCGCGGTCAATCGTC
GGGCGGTCGATGCCGACAACGGTTAGCGGTTGATCTTCCCGCACGGCCGCCCAATCGCGGGCACTGCCCT
GGGGATCGGAATCGACTAACAGAACATCGGCCCCGGCGAGTTGCAGGGCGCGGGCTAGATGGGTTGCGAT
GGTCGTCTTGCCTGACCCGCCTTTCTGGTTAAGTACAGCGATAACCTTCATGCGTTCCCCTTGCGTATTT
GTTTATTTACTCATCGCATCATATACGCAGCGACCGCATGACGCAAGCTGTTTTACTCAAATACACATCA
CCTTTTTAGACGGCGGCGCTCGGTTTCTTCAGCGGCCAAGCTGGCCGGCCAGGCCGCCAGCTTGGCATCA
GACAAACCGGCCAGGATTTCATGCAGCCGCACGGTTGAGACGTGCGCGGGCGGCTCGAACACGTACCCGG
CCGCGATCATCTCCGCCTCGATCTCTTCGGTAATGAAAAACGGTTCGTCCTGGCCGTCCTGGTGCGGTTT
CATGCTTGTTCCTCTTGGCGTTCATTCTCGGCGGCCGCCAGGGCGTCGGCCTCGGTCAATGCGTCCTCAC
GGAAGGCACCGCGCCGCCTGGCCTCGGTGGGCGTCACTTCCTCGCTGCGCTCAAGTGCGCGGTACAGGGT
CGAGCGATGCACGCCAAGCAGTGCAGCCGCCTCTTTCACGGTGCGGCCTTCCTGGTCGATCAGCTCGCGG
GCGTGCGCGATCTGTGCCGGGGTGAGGGTAGGGCGGGGGCCAAACTTCACGCCTCGGGCCTTGGCGGCCT
CGCGCCCGCTCCGGGTGCGGTCGATGATTAGGGAACGCTCGAACTCGGCAATGCCGGCGAACACGGTCAA
CACCATGCGGCCGGCCGGCGTGGTGGTGTCGGCCCACGGCTCTGCCAGGCTACGCAGGCCCGCGCCGGCC
TCCTGGATGCGCTCGGCAATGTCCAGTAGGTCGCGGGTGCTGCGGGCCAGGCGGTCTAGCCTGGTCACTG
TCACAACGTCGCCAGGGCGTAGGTGGTCAAGCATCCTGGCCAGCTCCGGGCGGTCGCGCCTGGTGCCGGT
GATCTTCTCGGAAAACAGCTTGGTGCAGCCGGCCGCGTGCAGTTCGGCCCGTTGGTTGGTCAAGTCCTGG
TCGTCGGTGCTGACGCGGGCATAGCCCAGCAGGCCAGCGGCGGCGCTCTTGTTCATGGCGTAATGTCTCC
GGTTCTAGTCGCAAGTATTCTACTTTATGCGACTAAAACACGCGACAAGAAAACGCCAGGAAAAGGGCAG
GGCGGCAGCCTGTCGCGTAACTTAGGACTTGTGCGACATGTCGTTTTCAGAAGACGGCTGCACTGAACGT
CAGAAGCCGACTGCACTATAGCAGCGGAGGGGTTGGATCAAAGTACTTTGATCCCGAGGGGAACCCTGTG
GTTGGCATGCACATACAAATGGACGAACGGATAAACCTTTTCACGCCCTTTTAAATATCCGATTATTCTA
ATAAACGCTCTTTTCTCTTAGGTTTACCCGCCAATATATCCTGTCAAACACTGATAGTTTAAACTGAAGG
CGGGAAACGACAATCTGATCCAAGCTCAAGCTGCTCTAGCATTCGCCATTCAGGCTGCGCAACTGTTGGG
AAGGGCGATCGGTGCGGGCCTCTTCGCTATTACGCCAGCTGGCGAAAGGGGGATGTGCTGCAAGGCGATT
AAGTTGGGTAACGCCAGGGTTTTCCCAGTCACGACGTTGTAAAACGACGGCCAGTGCCAAGCTTGCATGC
CTGCAGGTCCTGCTGAGCCTCGACATGTTGTCGCAAAATTCGCCCTGGACCCGCCCAACGATTTGTCGTC
ACTGTCAAGGTTTGACCTGCACTTCATTTGGGGCCCACATACACCAAAAAAATGCTGCATAATTCTCGGG
GCAGCAAGTCGGTTACCCGGCCGCCGTGCTGGACCGGGTTGAATGGTGCCCGTAACTTTCGGTAGAGCGG
ACGGCCAATACTCAACTTCAAGGAATCTCACCCATGCGCGCCGGCGGGGAACCGGAGTTCCCTTCAGTGA
GCGTTATTAGTTCGCCGCTCGGTGTGTCGTAGATACTAGCCCCTGGGGCACTTTTGAAATTTGAATAAGA
TTTATGTAATCAGTCTTTTAGGTTTGACCGGTTCTGCCGCTTTTTTTAAAATTGGATTTGTAATAATAAA
ACGCAATTGTTTGTTATTGTGGCGCTCTATCATAGATGTCGCTATAAACCTATTCAGCACAATATATTGT
TTTCATTTTAATATTGTACATATAAGTAGTAGGGTACAATCAGTAAATTGAACGGAGAATATTATTCATA
AAAATACGATAGTAACGGGTGATATATTCATTAGAATGAACCGAAACCGGCGGTAAGGATCTGAGCTACA
CATGCTCAGGTTTTTTACAACGTGCACAACAGAATTGAAAGCAAATATCATGCGATCATAGGCGTCTCGC
ATATCTCATTAAAGCAGGACTCTAGGGACTAGTCCCGGGTCTTAATTAAGTTTGCAAGCAGCAGATTACG
CGCAGAAAAAAAGGATCTCAAGGAGATCCTTTGGATCACAAAAAAAAGCCCGCTCATTAGGCGGGTTAAA
TTCCCGGGTACTGCAGCCGATTCATTAATGCAGGTTAACCTGGCTTATCGAAATTAATACGACTCACTAT
AGGGAGACCGGCAGATCTGATCCCTACTCCAAAAATGTCAAAGATACAGTCTCAGAAGACCAAAGGGCTA
T
