>Addgene plasmid #84126 | pFGC5941-PacI-ath-STTM400 | depositor partial sequence | sequence record 160682 | STTM
GTGACTTATAACTATACTCTCATAGTTGTTGTTGTTATGGTCTAATTTAAATATGGTCTAAAGAAGAAGA
ATGTGACTTATAACTATACTCTCATA
